Addgene plasmid #58840: pRS406-PHO5-GFP-OSBP PH domain
Purpose: Expresses GFP-Tagged OSBP PH domain in yeast
Depositing lab: Tim Levine & Sean Munro. Depositing organization: MRC Laboratory of Molecular Biology. Publication: The pleckstrin homology domain of oxysterol-binding protein recognises a determinant specific to Golgi membranes. Levine TP, Munro S. Curr Biol. 1998 Jun 18;8(13):729-39. S0960-9822(98)70296-9 PubMed 9651677.
Backbone
  Vector backbone: pRS406
  Backbone manufacturer: Stratagene
  Vector type: Yeast Expression
  Selectable markers: URA3
Growth in bacteria
  Bacterial resistance: Ampicillin, 100 μg/mL
  Growth temperature: 37°C
  Growth strain: DH5alpha
  Copy number: Unknown
Gene/Insert
  Gene/Insert name: Oxysterol-binding Protein PH domain (alt name: OSBP1)
  Species: H. sapiens (human)
  GenBank ID: NM_002556.2
  Entrez Gene: OSBP (a.k.a. OSBP1)
  Promoter: PHO5
  Tag / fusion protein: GFP (N terminal on backbone)
  Cloning method: Unknown
  Sequencing primers: 5′ N/A; 3′ N/A
Terms and licenses: Academic/Nonprofit Terms; Industry Terms: Not Available to Industry
Depositor comments: PH domain of OSBP= Serine 87 - Lysine 185
How to cite: pRS406-PHO5-GFP-OSBP PH domain was a gift from Tim Levine & Sean Munro (Addgene plasmid # 58840 ; http://n2t.net/addgene:58840 ; RRID:Addgene_58840)
