[The description below was written by a language model from this plasmid's Addgene catalogue record.]
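Description:
pRS406-PHO5-GFP-OSBP PH domain is a yeast expression plasmid built on the pRS406 backbone. pRS406 belongs to the pRS400-series shuttle vectors and is the integrating type: it has no yeast replication origin or centromere, so it is maintained in yeast only after recombination into the genome, usually at the ura3 locus. Transformants are selected through the URA3 auxotrophic marker. In E. coli the plasmid is propagated under ampicillin selection; the record lists its bacterial copy number as unknown.

The payload is the pleckstrin homology (PH) domain of human oxysterol-binding protein (OSBP, also called OSBP1), which the depositor defines as residues Serine 87 to Lysine 185. GFP is fused to its N terminus, with the GFP coding sequence supplied by the backbone. Expression is driven by the yeast PHO5 promoter, which comes from the acid phosphatase gene and is generally repressed in high phosphate and induced when phosphate is limiting. The record does not state the cloning method, the terminator or any linker sequence, and no feature table is provided to confirm the arrangement of the parts.

The construct makes a fluorescent PH-domain probe in living yeast cells. The associated publication concerns the OSBP PH domain recognising a determinant specific to Golgi membranes. The plasmid is therefore suited to imaging where this domain localises in yeast, and to using yeast genetics to examine what is required for its targeting to the Golgi.
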