>Addgene plasmid #58840 | pRS406-PHO5-GFP-OSBP PH domain | addgene partial sequence | sequence record 94361 | GFP-F 5'-GGTCCTTCTTGAGTTTGTAAC-3'
GCTTGGATCCATGGAGCAAAAGCTCATTTCTGAAGAGGACTTGAGATCTTCGGGCTCGGCTCGAGAGGGC
TGGCTCTTCAAATGGACCAATTATATCAAAGGCTACCAGCGGCGATGGTTCGTGCTGAGCAACGGGCTCC
TGAGCTACTACAGATCAAAGGCAGAGATGAGACATACCTGCCGTGGTACCATCAACCTCGCCACAGCCAA
CATCACCGTGGAGGACTCCTGCAACTTCATCATTTCCAATGGGGGTGCTCAGACCTACCATCTGAAAGCT
AGTTCAGAAGTTGAGCGGCAGCGCTGGGTGACGGCCCTGGAACTGGCCAAGGCCAAAGCTGTGAAGAAGA
ATTCGTGATAACCGCGGTGGAGCTCCAGCTTTTGTTCCCTTTAGTGAGGGTTAATTGCGCGCTTGGCGTA
ATCATGGTCATAGCTGTTTCCTGTGTGAAATTGTTATCCGCTCACAATTCCACACAACATACGAGCCGGA
AGCATAAAGTGTAAAGCCTGGGGTGCCTAATGAGTGAGCTAACTCACATTAATTGCGTTGCGCTCACTGC
CCGCTTTCCAGTCGGGAAACCTGTCGTGCCAGCTGCATTAATGAATCGGCCAACGCGCGGGGAGAGGCGG
TTTGCGTATTGGGCGCTCTTCCGCTTCCTCGCTCACTGACTCGCTGCGCTCGGTCGTTCGGCTGCGGCGA
GCGGTATCAGCTCACTCAAAGGCGGTAATACGGTTATCCACAGAATCA
