>Addgene plasmid #58840 | pRS406-PHO5-GFP-OSBP PH domain | addgene partial sequence | sequence record 161456 | T3 5'-GCAATTAACCCTCACTAAAGG-3'
CGGTTATCACGAATTCTTCTTCACAGCTTTGGCCTTGGCCAGTTCCAGGGCCGTCACCCAGCGCTGCCGC
TCAACTTCTGAACTAGCTTTCAGATGGTAGGTCTGAGCACCCCCATTGGAAATGATGAAGTTGCAGGAGT
CCTCCACGGTGATGTTGGCTGTGGCGAGGTTGATGGTACCACGGCAGGTATGTCTCATCTCTGCCTTTGA
TCTGTAGTAGCTCAGGAGCCCGTTGCTCAGCACGAACCATCGCCGCTGGTAGCCTTTGATATAATTGGTC
CATTTGAAGAGCCAGCCCTCTCGAGCCGAGCCCGAAGATCTCAAGTCCTCTTCAGAAATGAGCTTTTGCT
CCATGGATCCAAGCTTGTATAGTTCATCCATGCCATGTGTAATCCCAGCAGCTGTTACAAACTCAAGAAG
GACCATGTGGTCTCTCTTTTCGTTGGGATCTTTCGAAAGGGCAGATTGTGTGGACAGGTAATGGTTGTCT
GGTAAAAGGACAGGGCCATCGCCAATTGGAGTATTTTGTTGATAATGGTCTGCTAGTTGAACGCTTCCAT
CTTCAATGTTGTGTCTAATTTTGAAGTTAACTTTGATTCCATTCTTTTGTTTGTCTGCCATGATGTATAC
ATTGTGTGAGTTATAGTTGTATTCCAATTTGTGTCCAAGAATGTTTCCATCTTCTTTAAAATCAATACCT
TTTAACTCGATTCTATTAACAAGGGTATCACCTTCAAACTTGACTTCAGCACGTGTCTTGTAGTTCCCGT
CATCTTTGAAAAATATAGTTCTTTCCTGTACATAACCTTCGGGCATGGCACTCTTGAAAAAGTCATGCCG
TTTCATATGATCTGGGTATCTTGAAAAGCATTGAACACCATACGTAAAAGTAGTGACAAGTGTTGGCCAT
G
