>Addgene plasmid #58840 | pRS406-PHO5-GFP-OSBP PH domain | addgene partial sequence | sequence record 164100 | pAE03_1 5'-GTTACAAACTCAAGAAGGACC-3'
GGATCTTTCGAAAGGGCAGATTGTGTGGACAGGTAATGGTTGTCTGGTAAAAGGACAGGGCCATCGCCAA
TTGGAGTATTTTGTTGATAATGGTCTGCTAGTTGAACGCTTCCATCTTCAATGTTGTGTCTAATTTTGAA
GTTAACTTTGATTCCATTCTTTTGTTTGTCTGCCATGATGTATACATTGTGTGAGTTATAGTTGTATTCC
AATTTGTGTCCAAGAATGTTTCCATCTTCTTTAAAATCAATACCTTTTAACTCGATTCTATTAACAAGGG
TATCACCTTCAAACTTGACTTCAGCACGTGTCTTGTAGTTCCCGTCATCTTTGAAAAATATAGTTCTTTC
CTGTACATAACCTTCGGGCATGGCACTCTTGAAAAAGTCATGCCGTTTCATATGATCTGGGTATCTTGAA
AAGCATTGAACACCATACGTAAAAGTAGTGACAAGTGTTGGCCATGGAACAGGTAGTTTTCCAGTAGTGC
AAATAAATTTAAGGGTAAGTTTTCCGTATGTTGCATCACCTTCACCCTCTCCACTGACAGAAAATTTGTG
CCCATTAACATCACCATCTAATTCAACAAGAATTGGGACAACTCCAGTGAAAAGTTCTTCTCCTTTAGAC
ATTATATTCGAATTGCCCGGGCTGCAGGAATTCTCGAATTTGCTTGCTCTATTTGTTGTTGTTCTTATTC
TCATGAGAGATGAAGCCATACTAACCTCGACTTAGCAAAACATCAGCGCTTATATACGTTTCATTTCGAC
AATTCAAAGATGTTTACCCTTATCCCAAATGGGTATATGCCTTGCCAAGTAAGGTGACCGGATCGATCCT
CTACGC
