>Addgene plasmid #58840 | pRS406-PHO5-GFP-OSBP PH domain | addgene partial sequence | sequence record 165805 | GFP-R 5'-CCATCTAATTCAACAAGAATTGGGACAAC-3'
TGCAGGAATTCTCGAATTTGCTTGCTCTATTTGTTGTTGTTCTTATTCTCATGAGAGATGAAGCCATACT
AACCTCGACTTAGCAAAACATCAGCGCTTATATACGTTTCATTTCGACAATTCAAAGATGTTTACCCTTA
TCCCAAATGGGTATATGCCTTGCCAAGTAAGGTGACCGGATCGATCCTCTACGCCGGACGCATCGTGGCC
GGCATCACCGGCGCCACAGGTGCGGTTGCTGGCGCCTATATCGCCGACATCACCGATGGGGAAGATCGGG
CTCGCCACTTCGGGCTCATGAGCGCTTGTTTCGGCGTGGGTATGGTGGCAGGCCCCGTGGCCGGGGGACT
GTTGGGCGCCATCTCCTTGCATGCACCATTCCTTGCGGCGGCGGTGCTCAACGGCCTCAACCTACTACTG
GGCTGCTTCCTAATGCAGGAGTCGCATAAGGGAGAGCGTCGACCTCGAGGGGGGGCCCGGTACCCAATTC
GCCCTATAGTGAGTCGTATTACGCGCGCTCACTGGCCGTCGTTTTACAACGTCGTGACTGGGAAAACCCT
GGCGTTACCCAACTTAATCGCCTTGCAGCACATCCCCCTTTCGCCAGCTGGCGTAATAGCGAAGAGGCCC
GCACCGATCGCCCTTCCCAACAGTTGCGCAGCCTGAATGGCGAATGG
[99 nt withheld, positions 678-776]
