>Addgene plasmid #58840 | pRS406-PHO5-GFP-OSBP PH domain | addgene partial sequence | sequence record 165809 | Insert sequence (Addgene assembled)
[99 nt withheld, positions 1-99]
CCATTCGCCATTCAGGCTGCGCAACTGTTGGGAAGGGCGATCGGTGCGGGCCTCTTCGCTATTACGCCAG
CTGGCGAAAGGGGGATGTGCTGCAAGGCGATTAAGTTGGGTAACGCCAGGGTTTTCCCAGTCACGACGTT
GTAAAACGACGGCCAGTGAGCGCGCGTAATACGACTCACTATAGGGCGAATTGGGTACCGGGCCCCCCCT
CGAGGTCGACGCTCTCCCTTATGCGACTCCTGCATTAGGAAGCAGCCCAGTAGTAGGTTGAGGCCGTTGA
GCACCGCCGCCGCAAGGAATGGTGCATGCAAGGAGATGGCGCCCAACAGTCCCCCGGCCACGGGGCCTGC
CACCATACCCACGCCGAAACAAGCGCTCATGAGCCCGAAGTGGCGAGCCCGATCTTCCCCATCGGTGATG
TCGGCGATATAGGCGCCAGCAACCGCACCTGTGGCGCCGGTGATGCCGGCCACGATGCGTCCGGCGTAGA
GGATCGATCCGGTCACCTTACTTGGCAAGGCATATACCCATTTGGGATAAGGGTAAACATCTTTGAATTG
TCGAAATGAAACGTATATAAGCGCTGATGTTTTGCTAAGTCGAGGTTAGTATGGCTTCATCTCTCATGAG
AATAAGAACAACAACAAATAGAGCAAGCAAATTCGAGAATTCCTGCAGCCCGGGCAATTCGAATATAATG
TCTAAAGGAGAAGAACTTTTCACTGGAGTTGTCCCAATTCTTGTTGAATTAGATGGTGATGTTAATGGGC
ACAAATTTTCTGTCAGTGGAGAGGGTGAAGGTGATGCAACATACGGAAAACTTACCCTTAAATTTATTTG
CACTACTGGAAAACTACCTGTTCCATGGCCAACACTTGTCACTACTTTTACGTATGGTGTTCAATGCTTT
TCAAGATACCCAGATCATATGAAACGGCATGACTTTTTCAAGAGTGCCATGCCCGAAGGTTATGTACAGG
AAAGAACTATATTTTTCAAAGATGACGGGAACTACAAGACACGTGCTGAAGTCAAGTTTGAAGGTGATAC
CCTTGTTAATAGAATCGAGTTAAAAGGTATTGATTTTAAAGAAGATGGAAACATTCTTGGACACAAATTG
GAATACAACTATAACTCACACAATGTATACATCATGGCAGACAAACAAAAGAATGGAATCAAAGTTAACT
TCAAAATTAGACACAACATTGAAGATGGAAGCGTTCAACTAGCAGACCATTATCAACAAAATACTCCAAT
TGGCGATGGCCCTGTCCTTTTACCAGACAACCATTACCTGTCCACACAATCTGCCCTTTCGAAAGATCCC
AACGAAAAGAGAGACCACATGGTCCTTCTTGAGTTTGTAACAGCTGCTGGGATTACACATGGCATGGATG
AACTATACAAGCTTGGATCCATGGAGCAAAAGCTCATTTCTGAAGAGGACTTGAGATCTTCGGGCTCGGC
TCGAGAGGGCTGGCTCTTCAAATGGACCAATTATATCAAAGGCTACCAGCGGCGATGGTTCGTGCTGAGC
AACGGGCTCCTGAGCTACTACAGATCAAAGGCAGAGATGAGACATACCTGCCGTGGTACCATCAACCTCG
CCACAGCCAACATCACCGTGGAGGACTCCTGCAACTTCATCATTTCCAATGGGGGTGCTCAGACCTACCA
TCTGAAAGCTAGTTCAGAAGTTGAGCGGCAGCGCTGGGTGACGGCCCTGGAACTGGCCAAGGCCAAAGCT
GTGAAGAAGAATTCGTGATAACCGCGGTGGAGCTCCAGCTTTTGTTCCCTTTAGTGAGGGTTAATTGCGC
GCTTGGCGTAATCATGGTCATAGCTGTTTCCTGTGTGAAATTGTTATCCGCTCACAATTCCACACAACAT
ACGAGCCGGAAGCATAAAGTGTAAAGCCTGGGGTGCCTAATGAGTGAGCTAACTCACATTAATTGCGTTG
CGCTCACTGCCCGCTTTCCAGTCGGGAAACCTGTCGTGCCAGCTGCATTAATGAATCGGCCAACGCGCGG
GGAGAGGCGGTTTGCGTATTGGGCGCTCTTCCGCTTCCTCGCTCACTGACTCGCTGCGCTCGGTCGTTCG
GCTGCGGCGAGCGGTATCAGCTCACTCAAAGGCGGTAATACGGTTATCCACAGAATCA
